>Addgene plasmid #103262 | LSB-hsa-miR-154-3p | depositor full sequence | sequence record 195573 | Full Sequence
AATTGAGGGGATAACGCAGGAAAGAACATGTGAGCAAAAGGCCAGCAAAAGGCCAGGAACCGTAAAAAGG
CCGCGTTGCTGGCGTTTTTCCATAGGCTCCGCCCCCCTGACGAGCATCACAAAAATCGACGCTCAAGTCA
GAGGTGGCGAAACCCGACAGGACTATAAAGATACCAGGCGTTTCCCCCTGGAAGCTCCCTCGTGCGCTCT
CCTGTTCCGACCCTGCCGCTTACCGGATACCTGTCCGCCTTTCTCCCTTCGGGAAGCGTGGCGCTTTCTC
ATAGCTCACGCTGTAGGTATCTCAGTTCGGTGTAGGTCGTTCGCTCCAAGCTGGGCTGTGTGCACGAACC
CCCCGTTCAGCCCGACCGCTGCGCCTTATCCGGTAACTATCGTCTTGAGTCCAACCCGGTAAGACACGAC
TTATCGCCACTGGCAGCAGCCACTGGTAACAGGATTAGCAGAGCGAGGTATGTAGGCGGTGCTACAGAGT
TCTTGAAGTGGTGGCCTAACTACGGCTACACTAGAAGAACAGTATTTGGTATCTGCGCTCTGCTGAAGCC
AGTTACCTTCGGAAAAAGAGTTGGTAGCTCTTGATCCGGCAAACAAACCACCGCTGGTAGCGGTGGTTTT
TTTGTTTGCAAGCAGCAGATTACGCGCAGAAAAAAAGGATCTCAAGAAGATCCTTTGATCTTTTCTACGG
GGTCTGACGCTCAGTGGAACGAAAACTCACGTTAAGGGATTTTGGTCATGAGATTATCAAAAAGGATCTT
CACCTAGATCCTTTTAAATTAAAAATGAAGTTTTAAATCAATCTAAAGTATATATGAGTAAACTTGGTCT
GACAGTTACCAATGCTTAATCAGTGAGGCACCTATCTCAGCGATCTGTCTATTTCGTTCATCCATAGTTG
CCTGACTCCCCGTCGTGTAGATAACTACGATACGGGAGGGCTTACCATCTGGCCCCAGTGCTGCAATGAT
ACCGCGAGAACCACGCTCACCGGCTCCAGATTTATCAGCAATAAACCAGCCAGCCGGAAGGGCCGAGCGC
AGAAGTGGTCCTGCAACTTTATCCGCCTCCATCCAGTCTATTAATTGTTGCCGGGAAGCTAGAGTAAGTA
GTTCGCCAGTTAATAGTTTGCGCAACGTTGTTGCCATTGCTACAGGCATCGTGGTGTCACGCTCGTCGTT
TGGTATGGCTTCATTCAGCTCCGGTTCCCAACGATCAAGGCGAGTTACATGATCCCCCATGTTGTGCAAA
AAAGCGGTTAGCTCCTTCGGTCCTCCGATCGTTGTCAGAAGTAAGTTGGCCGCAGTGTTATCACTCATGG
TTATGGCAGCACTGCATAATTCTCTTACTGTCATGCCATCCGTAAGATGCTTTTCTGTGACTGGTGAGTA
CTCAACCAAGTCATTCTGAGAATAGTGTATGCGGCGACCGAGTTGCTCTTGCCCGGCGTCAATACGGGAT
AATACCGCGCCACATAGCAGAACTTTAAAAGTGCTCATCATTGGAAAACGTTCTTCGGGGCGAAAACTCT
CAAGGATCTTACCGCTGTTGAGATCCAGTTCGATGTAACCCACTCGTGCACCCAACTGATCTTCAGCATC
TTTTACTTTCACCAGCGTTTCTGGGTGAGCAAAAACAGGAAGGCAAAATGCCGCAAAAAAGGGAATAAGG
GCGACACGGAAATGTTGAATACTCATACTCTTCCTTTTTCAATATTATTGAAGCATTTATCAGGGTTATT
GTCTCATGAGCGGATACATATTTGAATGTAGCTCCGAATTTCTCGAGGGCTTGTCGACGACGGCGGTCTC
CGTCGTCAGGATCATGAATTCGACCCGCCTGCCACCATGACCGAGTACAAGCCCACGGTGCGCCTCGCCA
CCCGCGACGACGTCCCCCGGGCCGTACGCACCCTCGCCGCCGCGTTCGCCGACTACCCCGCCACGCGCCA
CACCGTCGACCCGGACCGCCACATCGAGCGGGTCACCGAGCTGCAAGAACTCTTCCTCACGCGCGTCGGG
CTCGACATCGGCAAGGTGTGGGTCGCGGACGACGGCGCCGCGGTGGCGGTCTGGACCACGCCGGAGAGCG
TCGAAGCGGGGGCGGTGTTCGCCGAGATCGGCCCGCGCATGGCCGAGTTGAGCGGTTCCCGGCTGGCCGC
GCAGCAACAGATGGAAGGCCTCCTGGCGCCGCACCGGCCCAAGGAGCCCGCGTGGTTCCTGGCCACCGTC
GGCGTCTCGCCCGACCACCAGGGCAAGGGTCTGGGCAGCGCCGTCGTGCTCCCCGGAGTGGAGGCGGCCG
AGCGCGCCGGGGTGCCCGCCTTCCTGGAGACATCCGCGCCCCGCAACCTCCCCTTCTACGAGCGGCTCGG
CTTCACCGTCACCGCCGACGTCGAGGTGCCCGAAGGACCGCGCACCTGGTGCATGACCCGCAAGCCCGGT
GCCTGATACGCGTGAATTCACTCCTCAGGTGCAGGCTGCCTATCAGAAGGTGGTGGCTGGTGTGGCCAAT
GCCCTGGCTCACAAATACCACTGAGATCTTTTTCCCTCTGCCAAAAATTATGGGGACATCATGAAGCCCC
TTGAGCATCTGACTTCTGGCTAATAAAGGAAATTTATTTTCATTGCAATAGTGTGTTGGAATTTTTTGTG
TCTCTCACTCGGAAGGACATATGGGAGGGCAAATCATTTAAAACATCAGAATGAGTATTTGGTTTAGAGT
TTGGCAACATATGCCCATATGCTGGCTGCCATGAACAAAGGTTGGCTATAAAGAGGTCATCAGTATATGA
AACAGCCCCCTGCTGTCCATTCCTTATTCCATAGAAAAGCCTTGACTTGAGGTTAGATTTTTTTTATATT
TTGTTTTGTGTTATTTTTTTCTTTAACATCCCTAAAATTTTCCTTACATGTTTTACTAGCCAGATTTTTC
CTCCTCTCCTGACTACTCCCAGTCATAGCTGTCCCTCTTCTCTTATGGAGATCCCTCGACCTGCAGCCCA
AGCTTGAATTCTCTAGAATTACCCTGTTATCCCTATGCTTGGTTTACCGAGCTCTTATTGGTTTTCAAAC
TTCATTGACTGTGCCCAACGCGCCTGGGAGCTCACGGGGACAGCCCCCCCCCAAAGCCCCCAGGGATGTA
ATTACGTCCCTCCCCCGCTAGGGGGCAGCAGCGAGCCGCCCGGGGCTCCGCTCCGGTCCGGCGCTCCCCC
CGCATCCCCGAGCCGGCAGCGTGCGGGGACAGCCCGGGCACGGGGAAGGTGGCACGGGATCGCTTTCCTC
TGAACGCTTCTCGCTGCTCTTTGAGCCTGCAGACACCTGGGGGGATACGGGGAAAAAGCTAGGCTGAAAG
ACCGGTTCTTAGAATGACACGCGCCTGGGAGCTCACGGGGACAGCCCCCCCCCAAAGCCCCCAGGGATGT
AATTACGTCCCTCCCCCGCTAGGGGGCAGCAGCGAGCCGCCCGGGGCTCCGCTCCGGTCCGGCGCTCCCC
CCGCATCCCCGAGCCGGCAGCGTGCGGGGACAGCCCGGGCACGGGGAAGGTGGCACGGGATCGCTTTCCT
CTGAACGCTTCTCGCTGCTCTTTGAGCCTGCAGACACCTGGGGGGATACGGGGAAAAAGCTAACTTCTGA
GACGACAACTTTGTATAGAAAAGTTGGCTCCGAATTCGCCCTTGACAGCAGAGATCCAGTTTGGTTAATT
AATTGGCTCCGGTGCCCGTCAGTGGGCAGAGCGCACATCGCCCACAGTCCCCGAGAAGTTGTGGGGAGGG
GTCGGCAATTGAACCGGTGCCTAGAGAAGGTGGCGCGGGGTAAACTGGGAAAGTGATGTCGTGTACTGGC
TCCGCCTTTTTCCCGAGGGTGGGGGAGAACCGTATATAAGTGCAGTAGTCGCCGTGAACGTTCTTTTTCG
CAACGGGTTTGCCGCCAGAACACAGGTAAGTGCCGTGTGTGGTTCCCGCGGGCCTGGCCTCTTTACGGGT
TATGGCCCTTGCGTGCCTTGAATTACTTCCACCTGGCTGCAGTACGTGATTCTTGATCCCGAGCTTCGGG
TTGGAAGTGGGTGGGAGAGTTCGAGGCCTTGCGCTTAAGGAGCCCCTTCGCCTCGTGCTTGAGTTGAGGC
CTGGCCTGGGCGCTGGGGCCGCCGCGTGCGAATCTGGTGGCACCTTCGCGCCTGTCTCGCTGCTTTCGAT
AAGTCTCTAGCCATTTAAAATTTTTGATGACCTGCTGCGACGCTTTTTTTCTGGCAAGATAGTCTTGTAA
ATGCGGGCCAAGATCTGCACACTGGTATTTCGGTTTTTGGGGCCGCGGGCGGCGACGGGGCCCGTGCGTC
CCAGCGCACATGTTCGGCGAGGCGGGGCCTGCGAGCGCGGCCACCGAGAATCGGACGGGGGTAGTCTCAA
GCTGGCCGGCCTGCTCTGGTGCCTGGCCTCGCGCCGCCGTGTATCGCCCCGCCCTGGGCGGCAAGGCTGG
CCCGGTCGGCACCAGTTGCGTGAGCGGAAAGATGGCCGCTTCCCGGCCCTGCTGCAGGGAGCTCAAAATG
GAGGACGCGGCGCTCGGGAGAGCGGGCGGGTGAGTCACCCACACAAAGGAAAAGGGCCTTTCCGTCCTCA
GCCGTCGCTTCATGTGACTCCACGGAGTACCGGGCGCCGTCCAGGCACCTCGATTAGTTCTCGAGCTTTT
GGAGTACGTCGTCTTTAGGTTGGGGGGAGGGGTTTTATGCGATGGAGTTTCCCCACACTGAGTGGGTGGA
GACTGAAGTTAGGCCAGCTTGGCACTTGATGTAATTCTCCTTGGAATTTGCCCTTTTTGAGTTTGGATCT
TGGTTCATTCTCAAGCCTCAGACAGTGGTTCAAAGTTTTTTTCTTCCATTTCAGGTGTCGTGAGAAGGGC
GAATTCGACCCAAGTTTGTACAAAAAAGCAGGCTGGATCCAGGTGCCACCATGGTGAGCGAGCTGATTAA
GGAGAACATGCACATGAAGCTGTACATGGAGGGCACCGTGAACAACCACCACTTCAAGTGCACATCCGAG
GGCGAAGGCAAGCCCTACGAGGGCACCCAGACCATGAGAATCAAGGCGGTCGAGGGCGGCCCTCTCCCCT
TCGCCTTCGACATCCTGGCTACCAGCTTCATGTACGGCAGCAAAACCTTCATCAACCACACCCAGGGCAT
CCCCGACTTCTTTAAGCAGTCCTTCCCCGAGGGCTTCACATGGGAGAGAGTCACCACATACGAAGATGGG
GGCGTGCTGACCGCTACCCAGGACACCAGCCTCCAGGACGGCTGCCTCATCTACAACGTCAAGATCAGAG
GGGTGAACTTCCCATCCAACGGCCCTGTGATGCAGAAGAAAACACTCGGCTGGGAGGCCTCCACCGAGAC
ACTGTACCCCGCTGACGGCGGCCTGGAAGGCAGAGCCGACATGGCCCTGAAGCTCGTGGGCGGGGGCCAC
CTGATCTGCAACCTTAAGACCACATACAGATCCAAGAAACCCGCTAAGAACCTCAAGATGCCCGGCGTCT
ACTATGTGGACAGGAGACTGGAAAGAATCAAGGAGGCCGACAAAGAGACATACGTCGAGCAGCACGAGGT
GGCTGTGGCCAGATACTGCGACCTCCCTAGCAAACTGGGGCACAAACTTAATTGAGAATTCTACCACCCA
GCTTTCTTGTACAAAGTGGTACGTCTCAAGACCAGAGGTCTCTGCTTGATGGGTGAATAGGTCAACCGTG
TATGATTAATAGGTCAACCGTGTATGATTAATAGGTCAACCGTGTATGATTAATAGGTCAACCGTGTATG
ATTCAACCAGAAGAGACCTGTGCTTCACTCCTCAGGTGCAGGCTGCCTATCAGAAGGTGGTGGCTGGTGT
GGCCAATGCCCTGGCTCACAAATACCACTGAGATCTTTTTCCCTCTGCCAAAAATTATGGGGACATCATG
AAGCCCCTTGAGCATCTGACTTCTGGCTAATAAAGGAAATTTATTTTCATTGCAATAGTGTGTTGGAATT
TTTTGTGTCTCTCACTCGGAAGGACATATGGGAGGGCAAATCATTTAAAACATCAGAATGAGTATTTGGT
TTAGAGTTTGGCAACATATGCCCATATGCTGGCTGCCATGAACAAAGGTTGGCTATAAAGAGGTCATCAG
TATATGAAACAGCCCCCTGCTGTCCATTCCTTATTCCATAGAAAAGCCTTGACTTGAGGTTAGATTTTTT
TTATATTTTGTTTTGTGTTATTTTTTTCTTTAACATCCCTAAAATTTTCCTTACATGTTTTACTAGCCAG
ATTTTTCCTCCTCTCCTGACTACTCCCAGTCATAGCTGTCCCTCTTCTCTTATGGAGATCCCGAGCGGTG
CGTTTTTATGCTTGTAGTATTGTATAATGTTTTTAAGATCCAAGCTTCTGACCTCTTCTCTTCCTCCCAC
AGGGCCTCGAGACAATTGCATCGATGGTACCAGTGAAAGTCTGCAATGAATTCGAGTTGGCGCGCCTGTC
ATTCTAAATCTCTCTTTCAGCCTAAAGCTTTTTCCCCGTATCCCCCCAGGTGTCTGCAGGCTCAAAGAGC
AGCGAGAAGCGTTCAGAGGAAAGCGATCCCGTGCCACCTTCCCCGTGCCCGGGCTGTCCCCGCACGCTGC
CGGCTCGGGGATGCGGGGGGAGCGCCGGACCGGAGCGGAGCCCCGGGCGGCTCGCTGCTGCCCCCTAGCG
GGGGAGGGACGTAATTACATCCCTGGGGGCTTTGGGAGGGGGCTGTCCCCGTGAGCTCCCAGGCGCGCCT
GTCATTCTAAATCTCTCTTTCAGCCTAAAGCTTTTTCCCCGTATCCCCCCAGGTGTCTGCAGGCTCAAAG
AGCAGCGAGAAGCGTTCAGAGGAAAGCGATCCCGTGCCACCTTCCCCGTGCCCGGGCTGTCCCCGCACGC
TGCCGGCTCGGGGATGCGGGGGGAGCGCCGGACCGGAGCGGAGCCCCGGGCGGCTCGCTGCTGCCCCCTA
GCGGGGGAGGGACGTAATTACATCCCTGGGGGCTTTGGGGGGGGGCTGTCCCCGTGAGCTCCCAGGCGCG
CCAACTCGGTACCGTATCGATGTCGACGTTAACGCTAGTGATATCAACTTTGTATAGAAAAGTTGGCTCC
GAATTCGCCCTTGACAGCAGAGATCCAGTTTGGTTAATTAATTGGCTCCGGTGCCCGTCAGTGGGCAGAG
CGCACATCGCCCACAGTCCCCGAGAAGTTGTGGGGAGGGGTCGGCAATTGAACCGGTGCCTAGAGAAGGT
GGCGCGGGGTAAACTGGGAAAGTGATGTCGTGTACTGGCTCCGCCTTTTTCCCGAGGGTGGGGGAGAACC
GTATATAAGTGCAGTAGTCGCCGTGAACGTTCTTTTTCGCAACGGGTTTGCCGCCAGAACACAGGTAAGT
GCCGTGTGTGGTTCCCGCGGGCCTGGCCTCTTTACGGGTTATGGCCCTTGCGTGCCTTGAATTACTTCCA
CCTGGCTGCAGTACGTGATTCTTGATCCCGAGCTTCGGGTTGGAAGTGGGTGGGAGAGTTCGAGGCCTTG
CGCTTAAGGAGCCCCTTCGCCTCGTGCTTGAGTTGAGGCCTGGCCTGGGCGCTGGGGCCGCCGCGTGCGA
ATCTGGTGGCACCTTCGCGCCTGTCTCGCTGCTTTCGATAAGTCTCTAGCCATTTAAAATTTTTGATGAC
CTGCTGCGACGCTTTTTTTCTGGCAAGATAGTCTTGTAAATGCGGGCCAAGATCTGCACACTGGTATTTC
GGTTTTTGGGGCCGCGGGCGGCGACGGGGCCCGTGCGTCCCAGCGCACATGTTCGGCGAGGCGGGGCCTG
CGAGCGCGGCCACCGAGAATCGGACGGGGGTAGTCTCAAGCTGGCCGGCCTGCTCTGGTGCCTGGCCTCG
CGCCGCCGTGTATCGCCCCGCCCTGGGCGGCAAGGCTGGCCCGGTCGGCACCAGTTGCGTGAGCGGAAAG
ATGGCCGCTTCCCGGCCCTGCTGCAGGGAGCTCAAAATGGAGGACGCGGCGCTCGGGAGAGCGGGCGGGT
GAGTCACCCACACAAAGGAAAAGGGCCTTTCCGTCCTCAGCCGTCGCTTCATGTGACTCCACGGAGTACC
GGGCGCCGTCCAGGCACCTCGATTAGTTCTCGAGCTTTTGGAGTACGTCGTCTTTAGGTTGGGGGGAGGG
GTTTTATGCGATGGAGTTTCCCCACACTGAGTGGGTGGAGACTGAAGTTAGGCCAGCTTGGCACTTGATG
TAATTCTCCTTGGAATTTGCCCTTTTTGAGTTTGGATCTTGGTTCATTCTCAAGCCTCAGACAGTGGTTC
AAAGTTTTTTTCTTCCATTTCAGGTGTCGTGAGAAGGGCGAATTCGACCCAAGTTTGTACAAAAAAGCAG
GCTCGCCACCATGGTGAGCAAGGGCGAGGAGCTGTTCACCGGGGTGGTGCCCATCCTGGTCGAGCTGGAC
GGCGACGTAAACGGCCACAAGTTCAGCGTGAGGGGCGAGGGCGAGGGCGATGCCACCAACGGCAAGCTGA
CCCTGAAGTTCATCTGCACCACCGGCAAGCTGCCCGTGCCCTGGCCCACCCTCGTGACCACCCTGAGCCA
CGGCGTGCAGTGCTTCGCCCGCTACCCCGACCACATGAAGCAGCACGACTTCTTCAAGTCCGCCATGCCC
GAAGGCTACGTCCAGGAGCGCACCATCTTCTTCAAGGACGACGGCACCTACAAGACCCGCGCCGAGGTGA
AGTTCGAGGGCGACACCCTAGTGAACCGCATCGAGCTGAAGGGCGTCGACTTCAAGGAGGACGGCAACAT
CCTGGGGCACAAGCTGGAGTACAACTTCAACAGCCACAACATCTATATCATGGCCGTCAAGCAGAAGAAC
GGCATCAAGGTGAACTTCAAGATCCGCCACAACGTGGAGGACGGCAGCGTGCAGCTCGCCGACCACTACC
AGCAGAACACCCCCATCGGCGACGGCCCCGTGCTGCTGCCCGACAGCCACTACCTGAGCACCCAGTCCGT
GCTGAGCAAAGACCCCAACGAGAAGCGCGATCACATGGTCCTGCTGGAGTTCCGCACCGCCGCCGGGATC
ACTCTCGGCATGGACGAGCTGTACAAGTAATACCACCCAGCTTTCTTGTACAAAGTGGTACGCGTGAATT
CACTCCTCAGGTGCAGGCTGCCTATCAGAAGGTGGTGGCTGGTGTGGCCAATGCCCTGGCTCACAAATAC
CACTGAGATCTTTTTCCCTCTGCCAAAAATTATGGGGACATCATGAAGCCCCTTGAGCATCTGACTTCTG
GCTAATAAAGGAAATTTATTTTCATTGCAATAGTGTGTTGGAATTTTTTGTGTCTCTCACTCGGAAGGAC
ATATGGGAGGGCAAATCATTTAAAACATCAGAATGAGTATTTGGTTTAGAGTTTGGCAACATATGCCCAT
ATGCTGGCTGCCATGAACAAAGGTTGGCTATAAAGAGGTCATCAGTATATGAAACAGCCCCCTGCTGTCC
ATTCCTTATTCCATAGAAAAGCCTTGACTTGAGGTTAGATTTTTTTTATATTTTGTTTTGTGTTATTTTT
TTCTTTAACATCCCTAAAATTTTCCTTACATGTTTTACTAGCCAGATTTTTCCTCCTCTCCTGACTACTC
CCAGTCATAGCTGTCCCTCTTCTCTTATGGAGATCCCTCGACCTGCAGCCCAAGCTTGGCGTAATCATGG
TCATAGCTGTTTCCTGTGTGAAATTGTTATCCGCTCACAATTCCACACAACATACGAGCCGGAAGCATAA
AGTGTAAAGCCTGGGGTGCCTAATGAGTGAGCTAACTCACATTAATTGCGTTGCGCTCACTGCCCGCTTT
CCAGTCGGGAAACCTGTCGTGCCAGCGGATCGACAGTACTAAGCTTGGTCTAATACCCAATCTCTCGTCT
TATCCAGATGTTTTATACGCCTCTGGCCCGTGTCTCAAAATCTCTGATGTTACATTGCACAAGATAAAAT
AATATCATCATGAACAATAAAACTGTCTGCTTACATAAACAGTAATACAAGGGGTGTTATGAGCCATATT
CAACGGGAAACGTCGAGGCCGCGATTAAATTCCAACATGGATGCTGATTTATATGGGTATAAATGGGCTC
GCGATAATGTCGGGCAATCAGGTGCGACAATCTATCGCTTGTATGGGAAGCCCGATGCGCCAGAGTTGTT
TCTGAAACATGGCAAAGGTAGCGTTGCCAATGATGTTACAGATGAGATGGTCAGACTAAACTGGCTGACG
GAATTTATGCCTCTTCCGACCATCAAGCATTTTATCCGTACTCCTGATGATGCATGGTTACTCACCACTG
CGATCCCCGGAAAAACAGCATTCCAGGTATTAGAAGAATATCCTGATTCAGGTGAAAATATTGTTGATGC
GCTGGCAGTGTTCCTGCGCCGGTTGCATTCGATTCCTGTTTGTAATTGTCCTTTTAACAGCGATCGCGTA
TTTCGTCTCGCTCAGGCGCAATCACGAATGAATAACGGTTTGGTTGATGCGAGTGATTTTGATGACGAGC
GTAATGGCTGGCCTGTTGAACAAGTCTGGAAAGAAATGCATAAACTTTTGCCATTCTCACCGGATTCAGT
CGTCACTCATGGTGATTTCTCACTTGATAACCTTATTTTTGACGAGGGGAAATTAATAGGTTGTATTGAT
GTTGGACGAGTCGGAATCGCAGACCGATACCAGGATCTTGCCATCCTATGGAACTGCCTCGGTGAGTTTT
CTCCTTCATTACAGAAACGGCTTTTTCAAAAATATGGTATTGATAATCCTGATATGAATAAATTGCAGTT
TCATTTGATGCTCGATGAGTTTTTCTAATCAGAATTGGTTAATTGGTTGTAACACTGGCAGAGCATTACG
CTGACTTGACGGGACGGCGCAAGCTCATGACCAAAATCCCTTAACGTGAGTTACGCGTCGTTCCACTGAG
CGTCAGAGGTATCACTAGTATTACAGAGGTAAGTTATAACAGTCGCCTAACCC
Features (pLannotate 1.2.2; 28 found; start..end, strand, type, name):
     87..675     -  rep_origin     ori: high-copy-number ColE1/pMB1/pBR322/pUC origin of replication
    846..1706    -  CDS            AmpR: β-lactamase; bla; confers resistance to ampicillin, carbenicillin, and related antibiotics
   1707..1778    -  promoter       AmpR promoter: bla
   1857..2456    +  CDS            PuroR: puromycin N-acetyltransferase; pac from Streptomyces alboniger; confers resistance to puromycin
   2461..2541    +  CDS            HBB (fragment): HBB_PONPY - Experimental evidence at transcript level: Swiss-Prot protein existence level 2. Involved in oxygen transport from the lung to the various peripheral tissues. From Pongo pygmaeus (Bornean orangutan).
   2612..2667    +  polyA_signal   β-globin poly(A) signal: rabbit β-globin polyadenylation signal (Gil and Proudfoot, 1987)
   3646..3666    +  protein_bind   attB4: mutant version of attB; core recombination site for the Gateway® BP reaction BP Clonase™
   3734..3945    +  promoter       EF-1α core promoter: core promoter for human elongation factor EF-1α
   3946..4884    +  intron         EF-1α intron A: intron upstream of the start codon of human EF-1α
   4911..4931    +  protein_bind   attB1: mutant version of attB; core recombination site for the Gateway® BP reaction BP Clonase™
   4951..5646    +  CDS            mKate2: mKate2 is a basic (constitutively fluorescent) red fluorescent protein published in 2009, derived from Entacmaea quadricolor. It is reported to be a rapidly-maturing monomer with moderate acid sensitivity.
   5666..5690    -  protein_bind   attB2: mutant version of attB; recombination site for the Gateway® BP reaction BP Clonase™
   5834..5908    +  CDS            HBB (fragment): HBB_PONPY - Experimental evidence at transcript level: Swiss-Prot protein existence level 2. Involved in oxygen transport from the lung to the various peripheral tissues. From Pongo pygmaeus (Bornean orangutan).
   5979..6034    +  polyA_signal   β-globin poly(A) signal: rabbit β-globin polyadenylation signal (Gil and Proudfoot, 1987)
   6418..6443    +  misc_feature   SA: splice acceptor site
   7115..7135    +  protein_bind   attB4: mutant version of attB; core recombination site for the Gateway® BP reaction BP Clonase™
   7203..7414    +  promoter       EF-1α core promoter: core promoter for human elongation factor EF-1α
   7415..8353    +  intron         EF-1α intron A: intron upstream of the start codon of human EF-1α
   8380..8400    +  protein_bind   attB1: mutant version of attB; core recombination site for the Gateway® BP reaction BP Clonase™
   8411..9127    +  CDS            EBFP2: EBFP2 is a basic (constitutively fluorescent) blue fluorescent protein published in 2007, derived from Aequorea victoria. It is reported to be a rapidly-maturing monomer with moderate acid sensitivity.
   9135..9159    -  protein_bind   attB2: mutant version of attB; recombination site for the Gateway® BP reaction BP Clonase™
   9163..9243    +  CDS            HBB (fragment): HBB_PONPY - Experimental evidence at transcript level: Swiss-Prot protein existence level 2. Involved in oxygen transport from the lung to the various peripheral tissues. From Pongo pygmaeus (Bornean orangutan).
   9314..9369    +  polyA_signal   β-globin poly(A) signal: rabbit β-globin polyadenylation signal (Gil and Proudfoot, 1987)
   9752..9774    -  protein_bind   lac operator (fragment): The lac repressor binds to the lac operator to inhibit transcription in E. coli. This inhibition can be relieved by adding lactose or isopropyl-β-D-thiogalactopyranoside (IPTG). lac repressor encoded by lacI
   9778..9808    -  promoter       lac promoter: promoter for the E. coli lac operon
   9823..9844    -  protein_bind   CAP binding site: CAP binding activates transcription in the presence of cAMP. E. coli catabolite activator protein
   9857..9896    -  CDS            lacI (fragment): lac repressor; lacI; The lac repressor binds to the lac operator to inhibit transcription in E. coli. This inhibition can be relieved by adding lactose or isopropyl-β-D-thiogalactopyranoside (IPTG).
  10069..10878   +  CDS            KanR: aminoglycoside phosphotransferase; aph(3')-Ia; confers resistance to kanamycin in bacteria or G418 (Geneticin®) in eukaryotes
