[The description below was written by a language model from this plasmid's Addgene catalogue record and pLannotate feature annotations shown in this document.]
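Description:
LSB-hsa-miR-154-3p is an 11 kb mammalian expression plasmid built on the Low Sensor Backbone (LSB), a synthetic-biology vector designed to report microRNA activity by two-colour fluorescence. It replicates in E. coli from a high-copy ColE1/pUC-type origin and carries both β-lactamase (AmpR) and an aph(3')-Ia kanamycin resistance gene, matching the dual ampicillin and kanamycin selection listed in the record. A puromycin N-acetyltransferase gene followed by a rabbit β-globin poly(A) signal allows selection in mammalian cells, although the feature table does not annotate a promoter for it.

The payload consists of two parallel transcription units. Each is driven by the human EF-1α core promoter with its intron A, flanked by Gateway attB4/attB1/attB2 recombination scars left from assembly, and terminated by a β-globin 3' region and poly(A) signal. The first unit expresses the red fluorescent protein mKate2. According to the record, a target site for human miR-154-3p sits in its 3' UTR, though this site is not separately annotated in the feature table. The second unit expresses the blue fluorescent protein EBFP2 without the target and acts as an internal reference for plasmid dose and expression capacity. When miR-154-3p is active in transfected cells, it represses the mKate2 transcript, so a drop in mKate2 relative to EBFP2 gives a ratiometric measure of miRNA activity.

The depositor notes that the repeated poly(A) elements make the plasmid inherently unstable. The physical plasmid also differs slightly from the deposited sequence, with short insertions flanking the puromycin coding region that do not impair puromycin selection.
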