Addgene plasmid #103262: LSB-hsa-miR-154-3p
Purpose: Used to sense miRNA activity using fluorescence based tools. hsa-miR-154-3p target in 3' UTR of of mKate. miRNA activity can be measured by the repression of mKate2 relative to EBFP2 fluorescent proteins . Plasmid is inherently unstable; please see Depositor Comments
Depositing lab: Ron Weiss. Depositing organization: Massachusetts Institute of Technology. Publication: A mixed antagonistic/synergistic miRNA repression model enables accurate predictions of multi-input miRNA sensor activity. Gam JJ, Babb J, Weiss R. Nat Commun. 2018 Jun 22;9(1):2430. doi: 10.1038/s41467-018-04575-0. PubMed 29934631.
Backbone
  Vector backbone: Low Sensor Backbone (LSB)
  Vector type: Mammalian Expression, Synthetic Biology
Growth in bacteria
  Bacterial resistance: Ampicillin and Kanamycin, 100 & 50 μg/mL
  Growth temperature: 30°C
  Growth strain: NEB Stable
  Copy number: High Copy
Gene/Insert
  Gene/Insert name: hsa-miR-154-3p target
  Species: H. sapiens (human)
  Entrez Gene: MIR154 (a.k.a. MIRN154, mir-154)
  Promoter: EF-1a
  Cloning method: Gibson Cloning
Terms and licenses: Academic/Nonprofit Terms; Industry Terms: Not Available to Industry
Depositor comments: Please note that this plasmid is inherently unstable due to a repeating poly A element. We recommend performing a diagnostic digest on multiple colonies upon receipt. The depositors would like to note the presence of several discrepancies between the depositor sequence and physical plasmid sequence. In particular, the sequences upstream and downstream of the puromycin coding region have 10 bp insertions which do not affect the ability to perform puromycin selection. The sequences for those regions within the physical plasmids are as follows: Upstream of Puro: GAATTCGACCGCCTGTCTCAAGGTGCCACC; Downstream of Puro: GCTTTGAGACTACGCGTGAATTCACTCCTC.
How to cite: LSB-hsa-miR-154-3p was a gift from Ron Weiss (Addgene plasmid # 103262 ; http://n2t.net/addgene:103262 ; RRID:Addgene_103262)
