>Addgene plasmid #103262 | LSB-hsa-miR-154-3p | depositor partial sequence | sequence record 195574 | hsa-miR-154-3p target
AATAGGTCAACCGTGTATGATT
