>Addgene plasmid #103262 | LSB-hsa-miR-154-3p | addgene partial sequence | sequence record 270054 | mKate2-F 5'-ACCCGCTAAGAACCTCAAGA-3'
CAAGGAGGCCGACAAAGAGACATACGTCGAGCAGCACGAGGTGGCTGTGGCCAGATACTGCGACCTCCCT
AGCAAACTGGGGCACAAACTTAATTGAGAATTCTACCACCCAGCTTTCTTGTACAAAGTGGTACGTCTCA
AGACCAGAGGTCTCTGCTTGATGGGTGAATAGGTCAACCGTGTATGATTAATAGGTCAACCGTGTATGAT
TAATAGGTCAACCGTGTATGATTAATAGGTCAACCGTGTATGATTCAACCAGAAGAGACCTGTGCTTCAC
TCCTCAGGTGCAGGCTGCCTATCAGAAGGTGGTGGCTGGTGTGGCCAATGCCCTGGCTCACAAATACCAC
TGAGATCTTTTTCCCTCTGCCAAAAATTATGGGGACATCATGAAGCCCCTTGAGCATCTGACTTCTGGCT
AATAAAGGAAATTTATTTTCATTGCAATAGTGTGTTGGAATTTTTTGTGTCTCTCACTCGGAAGGACATA
TGGGAGGGCAAATCATTTAAAACATCAGAATGAGTATTTGGTTTAGAGTTTGGCAACATATGCCCATATG
CTGGCTGCCATGAACAAAGGTTGGCTATAAAGAGGTCATCAGTATATGA
